>Addgene plasmid #131313 | SECURE miniABEmax-V82G (pJUL1828) | addgene full sequence | sequence record 254655 | Addgene NGS Result
TGCTTAGGGTTAGGCGTTTTGCGCTGCTTCGCGATGTACGGGCCAGATATACGCGTTGACATTGATTATT
GACTAGTTATTAATAGTAATCAATTACGGGGTCATTAGTTCATAGCCCATATATGGAGTTCCGCGTTACA
TAACTTACGGTAAATGGCCCGCCTGGCTGACCGCCCAACGACCCCCGCCCATTGACGTCAATAATGACGT
ATGTTCCCATAGTAACGCCAATAGGGACTTTCCATTGACGTCAATGGGTGGAGTATTTACGGTAAACTGC
CCACTTGGCAGTACATCAAGTGTATCATATGCCAAGTACGCCCCCTATTGACGTCAATGACGGTAAATGG
CCCGCCTGGCATTATGCCCAGTACATGACCTTATGGGACTTTCCTACTTGGCAGTACATCTACGTATTAG
TCATCGCTATTACCATGGTGATGCGGTTTTGGCAGTACATCAATGGGCGTGGATAGCGGTTTGACTCACG
GGGATTTCCAAGTCTCCACCCCATTGACGTCAATGGGAGTTTGTTTTGGCACCAAAATCAACGGGACTTT
CCAAAATGTCGTAACAACTCCGCCCCATTGACGCAAATGGGCGGTAGGCGTGTACGGTGGGAGGTCTATA
TAAGCAGAGCTGGTTTAGTGAACCGTCAGATCCGCTAGAGATCCGCGGCCGCTAATACGACTCACTATAG
GGAGAGCCGCCACCATGAAACGGACAGCCGACGGAAGCGAGTTCGAGTCACCAAAGAAGAAGCGGAAAGT
CTCTGAGGTGGAGTTTTCCCACGAGTACTGGATGAGACATGCCCTGACCCTGGCCAAGAGGGCACGCGAT
GAGAGGGAGGTGCCTGTGGGAGCCGTGCTGGTGCTGAACAATAGAGTGATCGGCGAGGGCTGGAACAGAG
CCATCGGCCTGCACGACCCAACAGCCCATGCCGAAATTATGGCCCTGAGACAGGGCGGCCTGGTCATGCA
GAACTACAGACTGATTGACGCCACCCTGTACGGCACATTCGAGCCTTGCGTGATGTGCGCCGGCGCCATG
ATCCACTCTAGGATCGGCCGCGTGGTGTTTGGCGTGAGGAACGCAAAAACCGGCGCCGCAGGCTCCCTGA
TGGACGTGCTGCACTACCCCGGCATGAATCACCGCGTCGAAATTACCGAGGGAATCCTGGCAGATGAATG
TGCCGCCCTGCTGTGCTATTTCTTTCGGATGCCTAGACAGGTGTTCAATGCTCAGAAGAAGGCCCAGAGC
TCCACCGACTCCGGAGGATCTAGCGGAGGCTCCTCTGGCTCTGAGACACCTGGCACAAGCGAGAGCGCAA
CACCTGAAAGCAGCGGGGGCAGCAGCGGGGGGTCAGACAAGAAGTACAGCATCGGCCTGGCCATCGGCAC
CAACTCTGTGGGCTGGGCCGTGATCACCGACGAGTACAAGGTGCCCAGCAAGAAATTCAAGGTGCTGGGC
AACACCGACCGGCACAGCATCAAGAAGAACCTGATCGGAGCCCTGCTGTTCGACAGCGGCGAAACAGCCG
AGGCCACCCGGCTGAAGAGAACCGCCAGAAGAAGATACACCAGACGGAAGAACCGGATCTGCTATCTGCA
AGAGATCTTCAGCAACGAGATGGCCAAGGTGGACGACAGCTTCTTCCACAGACTGGAAGAGTCCTTCCTG
GTGGAAGAGGATAAGAAGCACGAGCGGCACCCCATCTTCGGCAACATCGTGGACGAGGTGGCCTACCACG
AGAAGTACCCCACCATCTACCACCTGAGAAAGAAACTGGTGGACAGCACCGACAAGGCCGACCTGCGGCT
GATCTATCTGGCCCTGGCCCACATGATCAAGTTCCGGGGCCACTTCCTGATCGAGGGCGACCTGAACCCC
GACAACAGCGACGTGGACAAGCTGTTCATCCAGCTGGTGCAGACCTACAACCAGCTGTTCGAGGAAAACC
CCATCAACGCCAGCGGCGTGGACGCCAAGGCCATCCTGTCTGCCAGACTGAGCAAGAGCAGACGGCTGGA
AAATCTGATCGCCCAGCTGCCCGGCGAGAAGAAGAATGGCCTGTTCGGAAACCTGATTGCCCTGAGCCTG
GGCCTGACCCCCAACTTCAAGAGCAACTTCGACCTGGCCGAGGATGCCAAACTGCAGCTGAGCAAGGACA
CCTACGACGACGACCTGGACAACCTGCTGGCCCAGATCGGCGACCAGTACGCCGACCTGTTTCTGGCCGC
CAAGAACCTGTCCGACGCCATCCTGCTGAGCGACATCCTGAGAGTGAACACCGAGATCACCAAGGCCCCC
CTGAGCGCCTCTATGATCAAGAGATACGACGAGCACCACCAGGACCTGACCCTGCTGAAAGCTCTCGTGC
GGCAGCAGCTGCCTGAGAAGTACAAAGAGATTTTCTTCGACCAGAGCAAGAACGGCTACGCCGGCTACAT
TGACGGCGGAGCCAGCCAGGAAGAGTTCTACAAGTTCATCAAGCCCATCCTGGAAAAGATGGACGGCACC
GAGGAACTGCTCGTGAAGCTGAACAGAGAGGACCTGCTGCGGAAGCAGCGGACCTTCGACAACGGCAGCA
TCCCCCACCAGATCCACCTGGGAGAGCTGCACGCCATTCTGCGGCGGCAGGAAGATTTTTACCCATTCCT
GAAGGACAACCGGGAAAAGATCGAGAAGATCCTGACCTTCCGCATCCCCTACTACGTGGGCCCTCTGGCC
AGGGGAAACAGCAGATTCGCCTGGATGACCAGAAAGAGCGAGGAAACCATCACCCCCTGGAACTTCGAGG
AAGTGGTGGACAAGGGCGCTTCCGCCCAGAGCTTCATCGAGCGGATGACCAACTTCGATAAGAACCTGCC
CAACGAGAAGGTGCTGCCCAAGCACAGCCTGCTGTACGAGTACTTCACCGTGTATAACGAGCTGACCAAA
GTGAAATACGTGACCGAGGGAATGAGAAAGCCCGCCTTCCTGAGCGGCGAGCAGAAAAAGGCCATCGTGG
ACCTGCTGTTCAAGACCAACCGGAAAGTGACCGTGAAGCAGCTGAAAGAGGACTACTTCAAGAAAATCGA
GTGCTTCGACTCCGTGGAAATCTCCGGCGTGGAAGATCGGTTCAACGCCTCCCTGGGCACATACCACGAT
CTGCTGAAAATTATCAAGGACAAGGACTTCCTGGACAATGAGGAAAACGAGGACATTCTGGAAGATATCG
TGCTGACCCTGACACTGTTTGAGGACAGAGAGATGATCGAGGAACGGCTGAAAACCTATGCCCACCTGTT
CGACGACAAAGTGATGAAGCAGCTGAAGCGGCGGAGATACACCGGCTGGGGCAGGCTGAGCCGGAAGCTG
ATCAACGGCATCCGGGACAAGCAGTCCGGCAAGACAATCCTGGATTTCCTGAAGTCCGACGGCTTCGCCA
ACAGAAACTTCATGCAGCTGATCCACGACGACAGCCTGACCTTTAAAGAGGACATCCAGAAAGCCCAGGT
GTCCGGCCAGGGCGATAGCCTGCACGAGCACATTGCCAATCTGGCCGGCAGCCCCGCCATTAAGAAGGGC
ATCCTGCAGACAGTGAAGGTGGTGGACGAGCTCGTGAAAGTGATGGGCCGGCACAAGCCCGAGAACATCG
TGATCGAAATGGCCAGAGAGAACCAGACCACCCAGAAGGGACAGAAGAACAGCCGCGAGAGAATGAAGCG
GATCGAAGAGGGCATCAAAGAGCTGGGCAGCCAGATCCTGAAAGAACACCCCGTGGAAAACACCCAGCTG
CAGAACGAGAAGCTGTACCTGTACTACCTGCAGAATGGGCGGGATATGTACGTGGACCAGGAACTGGACA
TCAACCGGCTGTCCGACTACGATGTGGACCATATCGTGCCTCAGAGCTTTCTGAAGGACGACTCCATCGA
CAACAAGGTGCTGACCAGAAGCGACAAGAACCGGGGCAAGAGCGACAACGTGCCCTCCGAAGAGGTCGTG
AAGAAGATGAAGAACTACTGGCGGCAGCTGCTGAACGCCAAGCTGATTACCCAGAGAAAGTTCGACAATC
TGACCAAGGCCGAGAGAGGCGGCCTGAGCGAACTGGATAAGGCCGGCTTCATCAAGAGACAGCTGGTGGA
AACCCGGCAGATCACAAAGCACGTGGCACAGATCCTGGACTCCCGGATGAACACTAAGTACGACGAGAAT
GACAAGCTGATCCGGGAAGTGAAAGTGATCACCCTGAAGTCCAAGCTGGTGTCCGATTTCCGGAAGGATT
TCCAGTTTTACAAAGTGCGCGAGATCAACAACTACCACCACGCCCACGACGCCTACCTGAACGCCGTCGT
GGGAACCGCCCTGATCAAAAAGTACCCTAAGCTGGAAAGCGAGTTCGTGTACGGCGACTACAAGGTGTAC
GACGTGCGGAAGATGATCGCCAAGAGCGAGCAGGAAATCGGCAAGGCTACCGCCAAGTACTTCTTCTACA
GCAACATCATGAACTTTTTCAAGACCGAGATTACCCTGGCCAACGGCGAGATCCGGAAGCGGCCTCTGAT
CGAGACAAACGGCGAAACCGGGGAGATCGTGTGGGATAAGGGCCGGGATTTTGCCACCGTGCGGAAAGTG
CTGAGCATGCCCCAAGTGAATATCGTGAAAAAGACCGAGGTGCAGACAGGCGGCTTCAGCAAAGAGTCTA
TCCTGCCCAAGAGGAACAGCGATAAGCTGATCGCCAGAAAGAAGGACTGGGACCCTAAGAAGTACGGCGG
CTTCGACAGCCCCACCGTGGCCTATTCTGTGCTGGTGGTGGCCAAAGTGGAAAAGGGCAAGTCCAAGAAA
CTGAAGAGTGTGAAAGAGCTGCTGGGGATCACCATCATGGAAAGAAGCAGCTTCGAGAAGAATCCCATCG
ACTTTCTGGAAGCCAAGGGCTACAAAGAAGTGAAAAAGGACCTGATCATCAAGCTGCCTAAGTACTCCCT
GTTCGAGCTGGAAAACGGCCGGAAGAGAATGCTGGCCTCTGCCGGCGAACTGCAGAAGGGAAACGAACTG
GCCCTGCCCTCCAAATATGTGAACTTCCTGTACCTGGCCAGCCACTATGAGAAGCTGAAGGGCTCCCCCG
AGGATAATGAGCAGAAACAGCTGTTTGTGGAACAGCACAAGCACTACCTGGACGAGATCATCGAGCAGAT
CAGCGAGTTCTCCAAGAGAGTGATCCTGGCCGACGCTAATCTGGACAAAGTGCTGTCCGCCTACAACAAG
CACCGGGATAAGCCCATCAGAGAGCAGGCCGAGAATATCATCCACCTGTTTACCCTGACCAATCTGGGAG
CCCCTGCCGCCTTCAAGTACTTTGACACCACCATCGACCGGAAGAGGTACACCAGCACCAAAGAGGTGCT
GGACGCCACCCTGATCCACCAGAGCATCACCGGCCTGTACGAGACACGGATCGACCTGTCTCAGCTGGGA
GGTGACTCTGGCGGCTCAAAAAGAACCGCCGACGGCAGCGAATTCGAGCCCAAGAAGAAGAGGAAAGTCG
GAAGCGGAGCTACTAACTTCAGCCTGCTGAAGCAGGCTGGAGACGTGGAGGAGAACCCTGGACCTATGGT
GAGCAAGGGCGAGGAGCTGTTCACCGGGGTGGTGCCCATCCTGGTCGAGCTGGACGGCGACGTAAACGGC
CACAAGTTCAGCGTGTCCGGCGAGGGCGAGGGCGATGCCACCTACGGCAAGCTGACCCTGAAGTTCATCT
GCACCACCGGCAAGCTGCCCGTGCCCTGGCCCACCCTCGTGACCACCCTGACCTATGGAGTGCAGTGCTT
CAGCCGCTACCCCGACCACATGAAGCAGCACGACTTCTTCAAGTCCGCCATGCCCGAAGGCTACGTCCAG
GAGCGCACCATCTTCTTCAAGGACGACGGCAACTACAAGACCCGCGCCGAGGTGAAGTTCGAGGGCGACA
CCCTGGTGAACCGCATCGAGCTGAAGGGCATCGACTTCAAGGAGGACGGCAACATCCTGGGGCACAAGCT
GGAGTACAACTACAACAGCCACAACGTCTATATCATGGCCGACAAGCAGAAGAACGGCATCAAGGTGAAC
TTCAAGATCCGCCACAACATCGAGGACGGCAGCGTGCAGCTCGCCGACCACTACCAGCAGAACACCCCCA
TCGGCGACGGCCCCGTGCTGCTGCCCGACAACCACTACCTGAGCACCCAGTCCGCCCTGAGCAAAGACCC
CAACGAGAAGCGCGATCACATGGTCCTGCTGGAGTTCGTGACCGCCGCCGGGATCACTCTCGGCATGGAC
GAGCTGTACAAGTCTGGTGGTTCTCCCAAGAAGAAGAGGAAAGTCTAACCGGTCATCATCACCATCACCA
TTGAGTTTAAACCCGCTGATCAGCCTCGACTGTGCCTTCTAGTTGCCAGCCATCTGTTGTTTGCCCCTCC
CCCGTGCCTTCCTTGACCCTGGAAGGTGCCACTCCCACTGTCCTTTCCTAATAAAATGAGGAAATTGCAT
CGCATTGTCTGAGTAGGTGTCATTCTATTCTGGGGGGTGGGGTGGGGCAGGACAGCAAGGGGGAGGATTG
GGAAGACAATAGCAGGCATGCTGGGGATGCGGTGGGCTCTATGGCTTCTGAGGCGGAAAGAACCAGCTGG
GGCTCGATACCGTCGACCTCTAGCTAGAGCTTGGCGTAATCATGGTCATAGCTGTTTCCTGTGTGAAATT
GTTATCCGCTCACAATTCCACACAACATACGAGCCGGAAGCATAAAGTGTAAAGCCTAGGGTGCCTAATG
AGTGAGCTAACTCACATTAATTGCGTTGCGCTCACTGCCCGCTTTCCAGTCGGGAAACCTGTCGTGCCAG
CTGCATTAATGAATCGGCCAACGCGCGGGGAGAGGCGGTTTGCGTATTGGGCGCTCTTCCGCTTCCTCGC
TCACTGACTCGCTGCGCTCGGTCGTTCGGCTGCGGCGAGCGGTATCAGCTCACTCAAAGGCGGTAATACG
GTTATCCACAGAATCAGGGGATAACGCAGGAAAGAACATGTGAGCAAAAGGCCAGCAAAAGGCCAGGAAC
CGTAAAAAGGCCGCGTTGCTGGCGTTTTTCCATAGGCTCCGCCCCCCTGACGAGCATCACAAAAATCGAC
GCTCAAGTCAGAGGTGGCGAAACCCGACAGGACTATAAAGATACCAGGCGTTTCCCCCTGGAAGCTCCCT
CGTGCGCTCTCCTGTTCCGACCCTGCCGCTTACCGGATACCTGTCCGCCTTTCTCCCTTCGGGAAGCGTG
GCGCTTTCTCATAGCTCACGCTGTAGGTATCTCAGTTCGGTGTAGGTCGTTCGCTCCAAGCTGGGCTGTG
TGCACGAACCCCCCGTTCAGCCCGACCGCTGCGCCTTATCCGGTAACTATCGTCTTGAGTCCAACCCGGT
AAGACACGACTTATCGCCACTGGCAGCAGCCACTGGTAACAGGATTAGCAGAGCGAGGTATGTAGGCGGT
GCTACAGAGTTCTTGAAGTGGTGGCCTAACTACGGCTACACTAGAAGAACAGTATTTGGTATCTGCGCTC
TGCTGAAGCCAGTTACCTTCGGAAAAAGAGTTGGTAGCTCTTGATCCGGCAAACAAACCACCGCTGGTAG
CGGTGGTTTTTTTGTTTGCAAGCAGCAGATTACGCGCAGAAAAAAAGGATCTCAAGAAGATCCTTTGATC
TTTTCTACGGGGTCTGACACTCAGTGGAACGAAAACTCACGTTAAGGGATTTTGGTCATGAGATTATCAA
AAAGGATCTTCACCTAGATCCTTTTAAATTAAAAATGAAGTTTTAAATCAATCTAAAGTATATATGAGTA
AACTTGGTCTGACAGTTACCAATGCTTAATCAGTGAGGCACCTATCTCAGCGATCTGTCTATTTCGTTCA
TCCATAGTTGCCTGACTCCCCGTCGTGTAGATAACTACGATACGGGAGGGCTTACCATCTGGCCCCAGTG
CTGCAATGATACCGCGAGACCCACGCTCACCGGCTCCAGATTTATCAGCAATAAACCAGCCAGCCGGAAG
GGCCGAGCGCAGAAGTGGTCCTGCAACTTTATCCGCCTCCATCCAGTCTATTAATTGTTGCCGGGAAGCT
AGAGTAAGTAGTTCGCCAGTTAATAGTTTGCGCAACGTTGTTGCCATTGCTACAGGCATCGTGGTGTCAC
GCTCGTCGTTTGGTATGGCTTCATTCAGCTCCGGTTCCCAACGATCAAGGCGAGTTACATGATCCCCCAT
GTTGTGCAAAAAAGCGGTTAGCTCCTTCGGTCCTCCGATCGTTGTCAGAAGTAAGTTGGCCGCAGTGTTA
TCACTCATGGTTATGGCAGCACTGCATAATTCTCTTACTGTCATGCCATCCGTAAGATGCTTTTCTGTGA
CTGGTGAGTACTCAACCAAGTCATTCTGAGAATAGTGTATGCGGCGACCGAGTTGCTCTTGCCCGGCGTC
AATACGGGATAATACCGCGCCACATAGCAGAACTTTAAAAGTGCTCATCATTGGAAAACGTTCTTCGGGG
CGAAAACTCTCAAGGATCTTACCGCTGTTGAGATCCAGTTCGATGTAACCCACTCGTGCACCCAACTGAT
CTTCAGCATCTTTTACTTTCACCAGCGTTTCTGGGTGAGCAAAAACAGGAAGGCAAAATGCCGCAAAAAA
GGGAATAAGGGCGACACGGAAATGTTGAATACTCATACTCTTCCTTTTTCAATATTATTGAAGCATTTAT
CAGGGTTATTGTCTCATGAGCGGATACATATTTGAATGTATTTAGAAAAATAAACAAATAGGGGTTCCGC
GCACATTTCCCCGAAAAGTGCCACCTGACGTCGACGGATCGGGAGATCGATCTCCCGATCCCCTAGGGTC
GACTCTCAGTACAATCTGCTCTGATGCCGCATAGTTAAGCCAGTATCTGCTCCCTGCTTGTGTGTTGGAG
GTCGCTGAGTAGTGCGCGAGCAAAATTTAAGCTACAACAAGGCAAGGCTTGACCGACAATTGCATGAAGA
ATC
Features (pLannotate 1.2.2; 18 found; start..end, strand, type, name):
     58..437     +  enhancer       CMV enhancer: human cytomegalovirus immediate early enhancer
    438..641     +  promoter       CMV promoter: human cytomegalovirus (CMV) immediate early promoter
    683..701     +  promoter       T7 promoter: promoter for bacteriophage T7 RNA polymerase
    772..1266    +  CDS            tadA: TADA_ECOLI - Also known as yfhC. Experimental evidence at protein level: Swiss-Prot protein existence level 1. Catalyzes the deamination of adenosine to inosine at the wobble position 34 of tRNA(Arg2). Essential for cell viability. From Escherichia coli (strain K12).
   1366..2967    +  CDS            dCas9(N): N-terminal portion of catalytically inactive Streptococcus pyogenes dCas9 carrying the D10A mutation (Zetsche et al., 2015)
   2968..5462    +  CDS            Cas9(C) (fragment): C-terminal portion of Streptococcus pyogenes Cas9 (Zetsche et al., 2015)
   5596..6312    +  CDS            EGFP: EGFP is a basic (constitutively fluorescent) green fluorescent protein published in 1996, derived from Aequorea victoria. It is reported to be a rapidly-maturing weak dimer with moderate acid sensitivity.
   6400..6624    +  polyA_signal   bGH poly(A) signal: bovine growth hormone polyadenylation signal
   6628..6649    +  promoter       SV40 promoter (fragment): SV40 enhancer and early promoter
   6654..6670    +  misc_feature   MCS (fragment): pBluescript multiple cloning site
   6719..6735    -  protein_bind   lac operator: The lac repressor binds to the lac operator to inhibit transcription in E. coli. This inhibition can be relieved by adding lactose or isopropyl-β-D-thiogalactopyranoside (IPTG). lac repressor encoded by lacI
   6743..6773    -  promoter       lac promoter: promoter for the E. coli lac operon
   6788..6809    -  protein_bind   CAP binding site: CAP binding activates transcription in the presence of cAMP. E. coli catabolite activator protein
   6822..6914    -  CDS            lacI (fragment): lac repressor; lacI; The lac repressor binds to the lac operator to inhibit transcription in E. coli. This inhibition can be relieved by adding lactose or isopropyl-β-D-thiogalactopyranoside (IPTG).
   7097..7685    -  rep_origin     ori: high-copy-number ColE1/pMB1/pBR322/pUC origin of replication
   7856..8716    -  CDS            AmpR: β-lactamase; bla; confers resistance to ampicillin, carbenicillin, and related antibiotics
   8717..8821    -  promoter       AmpR promoter: bla
   8892..8936    -  misc_feature   bom (fragment): basis of mobility region from pBR322
