[The description below was written by a language model from this plasmid's Addgene catalogue record and pLannotate feature annotations shown in this document.]
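Description:
SECURE miniABEmax-V82G (pJUL1828) is a mammalian expression plasmid of about 9 kb encoding an adenine base editor variant engineered for reduced RNA off-target activity. It is propagated in E. coli as a high-copy plasmid through a ColE1/pUC-type origin and selected with ampicillin via the β-lactamase gene and its native promoter. The remaining backbone annotations (lac promoter and operator, CAP site, short lacI, SV40 promoter, MCS and bom fragments) are vestigial cloning-vector remnants with no evident role in the payload. No mammalian selection marker is annotated.

The expression cassette is driven by the human CMV immediate-early enhancer and promoter and terminated by the bovine growth hormone polyadenylation signal. A T7 promoter lies just upstream of the coding region and could in principle support in vitro transcription. The single open reading frame encodes, in order, a bipartite NLS, one copy of the evolved E. coli TadA7.10 adenosine deaminase carrying the V82G substitution, a 32-amino-acid linker, human codon-optimised Streptococcus pyogenes Cas9 nickase (D10A), a second bipartite NLS, a P2A peptide and EGFP with an NLS. The feature table detects Cas9 as two adjoining segments and labels the first as dCas9. According to the catalogue entry, however, the protein is a D10A nickase rather than a fully inactive enzyme. The P2A element causes ribosomal skipping, so nuclear EGFP is produced as a separate protein from the same transcript and marks cells expressing the editor, for example for sorting.

When co-delivered with a guide RNA supplied from another construct, the editor deaminates adenines in the targeted DNA window to produce A•T to G•C conversions. The plasmid is partly derived from an earlier base editor plasmid in the same repository.
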