Addgene plasmid #131313: SECURE miniABEmax-V82G (pJUL1828)
Purpose: CMV promoter expression plasmid for bpNLS-TadA7.10(V82G)-32AA linker-hSpCas9n(D10A)-bpNLS-P2A-EGFP-NLS (miniABEmax with V82G mutation).
Depositing lab: Keith Joung. Depositing organization: Massachusetts General Hospital. Publication: CRISPR DNA base editors with reduced RNA off-target and self-editing activities. Grunewald J, Zhou R, Iyer S, Lareau CA, Garcia SP, Aryee MJ, Joung JK. Nat Biotechnol. 2019 Sep 2. pii: 10.1038/s41587-019-0236-6. doi: 10.1038/s41587-019-0236-6. PubMed 31477922.
Backbone
  Vector backbone: CMV
  Backbone size w/o insert (bp): 3399
  Vector type: Mammalian Expression
Growth in bacteria
  Bacterial resistance: Ampicillin, 100 μg/mL
  Growth temperature: 37°C
  Growth strain: DH5alpha
  Copy number: High Copy
Gene/Insert
  Gene/Insert name: bpNLS-TadA7.10(V82G)-32AA linker-hSpCas9n(D10A)-bpNLS-P2A-EGFP-NLS
  Species: E.coli, Streptococcus pyogenes
  Promoter: CMV
  Cloning method: Gibson Cloning
  Sequencing primers: 5′ CGCAAATGGGCGGTAGGCGTG; 3′ TAGAAGGCACAGTCGAGG
Resource information
  A portion of this plasmid was derived from a plasmid made by: based on Addgene #112095
Terms and licenses: Academic/Nonprofit Terms; Industry Terms: Not Available to Industry
How to cite: SECURE miniABEmax-V82G (pJUL1828) was a gift from Keith Joung (Addgene plasmid # 131313 ; http://n2t.net/addgene:131313 ; RRID:Addgene_131313)
